>Addgene plasmid #245222 | pEF myc-SHP2(F29K) | addgene full sequence | sequence record 488334 | Addgene NGS Result
GACGGATCGGGAGATCTCCCGATCCCCTATGGTGCACTCTCAGTACAATCTGCTCTGATGCCGCATAGTT
AAGCCAGTATCTGCTCCCTGCTTGTGTGTTGGAGGTCGCTGAGTAGTGCGCGAGCAAAATTTAAGCTACA
ACAAGGCAAGGCTTGACCGACAATTGCATGAAGAATCTGCTTAGGGTTAGGCGTTTTGCGCTGCTTCGCG
ATGTACGGGCCAGATATACGCGTTGACATTGATTATTGACTAGGCTTTTGCAAAAAGCTTTGCAAAGATG
GATAAAGTTTTAAACAGAGAGGAATCTTTGCAGCTAATGGACCTTCTAGGTCTTGAAAGGAGTGGGAATT
GGCTCCGGTGCCCGTCAGTGGGCAGAGCGCACATCGCCCACAGTCCCCGAGAAGTTGGGGGGAGGGGTCG
GCAATTGAACCGGTGCCTAGAGAAGGTGGCGCGGGGTAAACTGGGAAAGTGATGTCGTGTACTGGCTCCG
CCTTTTTCCCGAGGGTGGGGGAGAACCGTATATAAGTGCAGTAGTCGCCGTGAACGTTCTTTTTCGCAAC
GGGTTTGCCGCCAGAACACAGGTAAGTGCCGTGTGTGGTTCCCGCGGGCCTGGCCTCTTTACGGGTTATG
GCCCTTGCGTGCCTTGAATTACTTCCACCTGGCTGCAGTACGTGATTCTTGATCCCGAGCTTCGGGTTGG
AAGTGGGTGGGAGAGTTCGAGGCCTTGCGCTTAAGGAGCCCCTTCGCCTCGTGCTTGAGTTGAGGCCTGG
CCTGGGCGCTGGGGCCGCCGCGTGCGAATCTGGTGGCACCTTCGCGCCTGTCTCGCTGCTTTCGATAAGT
CTCTAGCCATTTAAAATTTTTGATGACCTGCTGCGACGCTTTTTTTCTGGCAAGATAGTCTTGTAAATGC
GGGCCAAGATCTGCACACTGGTATTTCGGTTTTTGGGGCCGCGGGCGGCGACGGGGCCCGTGCGTCCCAG
CGCACATGTTCGGCGAGGCGGGGCCTGCGAGCGCGGCCACCGAGAATCGGACGGGGGTAGTCTCAAGCTG
GCCGGCCTGCTCTGGTGCCTGGCCTCGCGCCGCCGTGTATCGCCCCGCCCTGGGCGGCAAGGCTGGCCCG
GTCGGCACCAGTTGCGTGAGCGGAAAGATGGCCGCTTCCCGGCCCTGCTGCAGGGAGCTCAAAATGGAGG
ACGCGGCGCTCGGGAGAGCGGGCGGGTGAGTCACCCACACAAAGGAAAAGGGCCTTTCCGTCCTCAGCCG
TCGCTTCATGTGACTCCACGGAGTACCGGGCGCCGTCCAGGCACCTCGATTAGTTCTCGAGCTTTTGGAG
TACGTCGTCTTTAGGTTGGGGGGAGGGGTTTTATGCGATGGAGTTTCCCCACACTGAGTGGGTGGAGACT
GAAGTTAGGCCAGCTTGGCACTTGATGTAATTCTCCTTGGAATTTGCCCTTTTTGAGTTTGGATCTTGGT
TCATTCTCAAGCCTCAGACAGTGGTTCAAAGTTTTTTTCTTCCATTTCAGGTGTCGTGAGGAATTAGCTT
GGTACTAATACGACTCACTATAGGGAGACCCAAGCTGGCTAGGTAAGCTTGGTACCGAGCTCGGATCCAC
TAGTCCAGTGTGGTGGAATTCTGCAGATATCCAGCACAGTGGCGGCCGCTCGAGTCTAGAGGGCCCTTCA
CCATGGAACAAAAACTCATCTCAGAAGAGGATCTGGGAGGGCAGTCTGGGCAGATGACATCGCGGAGATG
GTTTCACCCAAATATCACTGGTGTGGAGGCAGAAAACCTACTGTTGACAAGAGGAGTTGATGGCAGTAAG
TTGGCAAGGCCTAGTAAAAGTAACCCTGGAGACTTCACACTTTCCGTTAGAAGAAATGGAGCTGTCACCC
ACATCAAGATTCAGAACACTGGTGATTACTATGACCTGTATGGAGGGGAGAAATTTGCCACTTTGGCTGA
GTTGGTCCAGTATTACATGGAACATCACGGGCAATTAAAAGAGAAGAATGGAGATGTCATTGAGCTTAAA
TATCCTCTGAACTGTGCAGATCCTACCTCTGAAAGGTGGTTTCATGGACATCTCTCTGGGAAAGAAGCAG
AGAAATTATTAACTGAAAAAGGAAAACATGGTAGTTTTCTTGTACGAGAGAGCCAGAGCCACCCTGGAGA
TTTTGTTCTTTCTGTGCGCACTGGTGATGACAAAGGGGAGAGCAATGACGGCAAGTCTAAAGTGACCCAT
GTTATGATTCGCTGTCAGGAACTGAAATACGACGTTGGTGGAGGAGAACGGTTTGATTCTTTGACAGATC
TTGTGGAACATTATAAGAAGAATCCTATGGTGGAAACATTGGGTACAGTACTACAACTCAAGCAGCCCCT
TAACACGACTCGTATAAATGCTGCTGAAATAGAAAGCAGAGTTCGAGAACTAAGCAAATTAGCTGAGACC
ACAGATAAAGTCAAACAAGGCTTTTGGGAAGAATTTGAGACACTACAACAACAGGAGTGCAAACTTCTCT
ACAGCCGAAAAGAGGGTCAAAGGCAAGAAAACAAAAACAAAAATAGATATAAAAACATCCTGCCCTTTGA
TCATACCAGGGTTGTCCTACACGATGGTGATCCCAATGAGCCTGTTTCAGATTACATCAATGCAAATATC
ATCATGCCTGAATTTGAAACCAAGTGCAACAATTCAAAGCCCAAAAAGAGTTACATTGCCACACAAGGCT
GCCTGCAAAACACGGTGAATGACTTTTGGCGGATGGTGTTCCAAGAAAACTCCCGAGTGATTGTCATGAC
AACGAAAGAAGTGGAGAGAGGAAAGAGTAAATGTGTCAAATACTGGCCTGATGAGTATGCTCTAAAAGAA
TATGGCGTCATGCGTGTTAGGAACGTCAAAGAAAGCGCCGCTCATGACTATACGCTAAGAGAACTTAAAC
TTTCAAAGGTTGGACAAGGGAATACGGAGAGAACGGTCTGGCAATACCACTTTCGGACCTGGCCGGACCA
CGGCGTGCCCAGCGACCCTGGGGGCGTGCTGGACTTCCTGGAGGAGGTGCACCATAAGCAGGAGAGCATC
ATGGATGCAGGGCCGGTCGTGGTGCACTGCAGTGCTGGAATTGGCCGGACAGGGACGTTCATTGTGATTG
ATATTCTTATTGACATCATCAGAGAGAAAGGTGTTGACTGCGATATTGACGTTCCCAAAACCATCCAGAT
GGTGCGGTCTCAGAGGTCAGGGATGGTCCAGACAGAAGCACAGTACCGATTTATCTATATGGCGGTCCAG
CATTATATTGAAACACTACAGCGCAGGATTGAAGAAGAGCAGAAAAGCAAGAGGAAAGGGCACGAATATA
CAAATATTAAGTATTCTCTAGCGGACCAGACGAGTGGAGATCAGAGCCCTCTCCCGCCTTGTACTCCAAC
GCCACCCTGTGCAGAAATGAGAGAAGACAGTGCTAGAGTCTATGAAAACGTGGGCCTGATGCAACAGCAG
AAAAGTTTCAGATAGGTTTAAACCCGCTGATCAGCCTCGACTGTGCCTTCTAGTTGCCAGCCATCTGTTG
TTTGCCCCTCCCCCGTGCCTTCCTTGACCCTGGAAGGTGCCACTCCCACTGTCCTTTCCTAATAAAATGA
GGAAATTGCATCGCATTGTCTGAGTAGGTGTCATTCTATTCTGGGGGGTGGGGTGGGGCAGGACAGCAAG
GGGGAGGATTGGGAAGACAATAGCAGGCATGCTGGGGATGCGGTGGGCTCTATGGCTTCTGAGGCGGAAA
GAACCAGCTGGGGCTCTAGGGGGTATCCCC
[124 nt withheld, positions 3811-3934]
C
[91 nt withheld, positions 3936-4026]
A
[49 nt withheld, positions 4028-4076]
CCTTTGACGTTGGAGTCCACGTTCTTT
[37 nt withheld, positions 4104-4140]
ACCCTATCTCGGTCTATTCTTTTGATTTATAAGGGATTTTGCCGATTTCGGCCTATTGGTTAAAAAATGA
GCTGATTTAACAAAAATTTAACGCGAATTAATTCTGTGGAATGTGTGTCAGTTAGGGTGTGGAAAGTCCC
CAGGCTCCCCAGCAGGCAGAAGTATGCAAAGCATGCATCTCAATTAGTCAGCAACCAGGTGTGGAAAGTC
CCCAGGCTCCCCAGCAGGCAGAAGTATGCAAAGCATGCATCTCAATTAGTCAGCAACCATAGTCCCGCCC
CTAACTCCGCCCATCCCGCCCCTAACTCCGCCCAGTTCCGCCCATTCTCCGCCCCATGGCTGACTAATTT
TTTTTATTTATGCAGAGGCCGAGGCCGCCTCTGCCTCTGAGCTATTCCAGAAGTAGTGAGGAGGCTTTTT
TGGAGGCCTAGGCTTTTGCAAAAAGCTCCCGGGAGCTTGTATATCCATTTTCGGATCTGATCAGCACGTG
TTGACAATTAATCATCGGCATAGTATATCGGCATAGTATAATACGACAAGGTGAGGAACTAAACCATGGC
CAAGCCTTTGTCTCAAGAAGAATCCACCCTCATTGAAAGAGCAACGGCTACAATCAACAGCATCCCCATC
TCTGAAGACTACAGCGTCGCCAGCGCAGCTCTCTCTAGCGACGGCCGCATCTTCACTGGTGTCAATGTAT
ATCATTTTACTGGGGGACCTTGTGCAGAACTCGTGGTGCTGGGCACTGCTGCTGCTGCGGCAGCTGGCAA
CCTGACTTGTATCGTCGCGATCGGAAATGAGAACAGGGGCATCTTGAGCCCCTGCGGACGGTGCCGACAG
GTGCTTCTCGATCTGCATCCTGGGATCAAAGCCATAGTGAAGGACAGTGATGGACAGCCGACGGCAGTTG
GGATTCGTGAATTGCTGCCCTCTGGTTATGTGTGGGAGGGCTAAGCACTTCGTGGCCGAGGAGCAGGACT
GACACGTGCTACGAGATTTCGATTCCACCGCCGCCTTCTATGAAAGGTTGGGCTTCGGAATCGTTTTCCG
GGACGCCGGCTGGATGATCCTCCAGCGCGGGGATCTCATGCTGGAGTTCTTCGCCCACCCCAACTTGTTT
ATTGCAGCTTATAATGGTTACAAATAAAGCAATAGCATCACAAATTTCACAAATAAAGCATTTTTTTCAC
TGCATTCTAGTTGTGGTTTGTCCAAACTCATCAATGTATCTTATCATGTCTGTATACCGTCGACCTCTAG
CTAGAGCTTGGCGTAATCATGGTCATAGCTGTTTCCTGTGTGAAATTGTTATCCGCTCACAATTCCACAC
AACATACGAGCCGGAAGCATAAAGTGTAAAGCCTGGGGTGCCTAATGAGTGAGCTAACTCACATTAATTG
CGTTGCGCTCACTGCCCGCTTTCCAGTCGGGAAACCTGTCGTGCCAGCTGCATTAATGAATCGGCCAACG
CGCGGGGAGAGGCGGTTTGCGTATTGGGCGCTCTTCCGCTTCCTCGCTCACTGACTCGCTGCGCTCGGTC
GTTCGGCTGCGGCGAGCGGTATCAGCTCACTCAAAGGCGGTAATACGGTTATCCACAGAATCAGGGGATA
ACGCAGGAAAGAACATGTGAGCAAAAGGCCAGGAACCGTAAAAAGGCCGCGTTGCTGGCGTTTTTCCATA
GGCTCCGCCCCCCTGACGAGCATCACAAAAATCGACGCTCAAGTCAGAGGTGGCGAAACCCGACAGGACT
ATAAAGATACCAGGCGTTTCCCCCTGGAAGCTCCCTCGTGCGCTCTCCTGTTCCGACCCTGCCGCTTACC
GGATACCTGTCCGCCTTTCTCCCTTCGGGAAGCGTGGCGCTTTCTCATAGCTCACGCTGTAGGTATCTCA
GTTCGGTGTAGGTCGTTCGCTCCAAGCTGGGCTGTGTGCACGAACCCCCCGTTCAGCCCGACCGCTGCGC
CTTATCCGGTAACTATCGTCTTGAGTCCAACCCGGTAAGACACGACTTATCGCCACTGGCAGCAGCCACT
GGTAACAGGATTAGCAGAGCGAGGTATGTAGGCGGTGCTACAGAGTTCTTGAAGTGGTGGCCTAACTACG
GCTACACTAGAAGAACAGTATTTGGTATCTGCGCTCTGCTGAAGCCAGTTACCTTCGGAAAAAGAGTTGG
TAGCTCTTGATCCGGCAAACAAACCACCGCTGGTAGCGGTGGTTTTTTTGTTTGCAAGCAGCAGATTACG
CGCAGAAAAAAAGGATCTCAAGAAGATCCTTTGATCTTTTCTACGGGGTCTGACGCTCAGTGGAACGAAA
ACTCACGTTAAGGGATTTTGGTCATGAGATTATCAAAAAGGATCTTCACCTAGATCCTTTTAAATTAAAA
ATGAAGTTTTAAATCAATCTAAAGTATATATGAGTAAACTTGGTCTGACAGTTACCAATGCTTAATCAGT
GAGGCACCTATCTCAGCGATCTGTCTATTTCGTTCATCCATAGTTGCCTGACTCCCCGTCGTGTAGATAA
CTACGATACGGGAGGGCTTACCATCTGGCCCCAGTGCTGCAATGATACCGCGAGACCCACGCTCACCGGC
TCCAGATTTATCAGCAATAAACCAGCCAGCCGGAAGGGCCGAGCGCAGAAGTGGTCCTGCAACTTTATCC
GCCTCCATCCAGTCTATTAATTGTTGCCGGGAAGCTAGAGTAAGTAGTTCGCCAGTTAATAGTTTGCGCA
ACGTTGTTGCCATTGCTACAGGCATCGTGGTGTCACGCTCGTCGTTTGGTATGGCTTCATTCAGCTCCGG
TTCCCAACGATCAAGGCGAGTTACATGATCCCCCATGTTGTGCAAAAAAGCGGTTAGCTCCTTCGGTCCT
CCGATCGTTGTCAGAAGTAAGTTGGCCGCAGTGTTATCACTCATGGTTATGGCAGCACTGCATAATTCTC
TTACTGTCATGCCATCCGTAAGATGCTTTTCTGTGACTGGTGAGTACTCAACCAAGTCATTCTGAGAATA
GTGTATGCGGCGACCGAGTTGCTCTTGCCCGGCGTCAATACGGGATAATACCGCGCCACATAGCAGAACT
TTAAAAGTGCTCATCATTGGAAAACGTTCTTCGGGGCGAAAACTCTCAAGGATCTTACCGCTGTTGAGAT
CCAGTTCGATGTAACCCACTCGTGCACCCAACTGATCTTCAGCATCTTTTACTTTCACCAGCGTTTCTGG
GTGAGCAAAAACAGGAAGGCAAAATGCCGCAAAAAAGGGAATAAGGGCGACACGGAAATGTTGAATACTC
ATACTCTTCCTTTTTCAATATTATTGAAGCATTTATCAGGGTTATTGTCTCATGAGCGGATACATATTTG
AATGTATTTAGAAAAATAAACAAATAGGGGTTCCGCGCACATTTCCCCGAAAAGTGCCACCTGACGTC
Features (pLannotate 1.2.2; 22 found; start..end, strand, type, name):
     28..80      -  misc_feature   bom (fragment): basis of mobility region from pBR322
    235..253     +  enhancer       CMV enhancer (fragment): human cytomegalovirus immediate early enhancer
    278..344     +  CDS            small t antigen (fragment): SV40 (simian virus 40) small t antigen
    351..1529    +  promoter       EF-1α promoter: strong constitutive promoter for human elongation factor EF-1α
   1546..1564    +  promoter       T7 promoter: promoter for bacteriophage T7 RNA polymerase
   1734..3512    +  CDS            PTPN11: PTN11_HUMAN - Also known as PTP2C, SHPTP2. Experimental evidence at protein level: Swiss-Prot protein existence level 1. Acts downstream of various receptor and cytoplasmic protein tyrosine kinases to participate in the signal transduction from the cell surface to the nucleus (PubMed:10655584, PubMed:18559669, PubMed:18829466, PubMed:26742426, PubMed:28074573). Positively regulates MAPK signal transduction pathway (PubMed:28074573). Dephosphorylates GAB1, ARHGAP35 and EGFR (PubMed:28074573). Dephosphorylates ROCK2 at 'Tyr-722' resulting in stimulation of its RhoA binding activity (PubMed:18559
   3541..3765    +  polyA_signal   bGH poly(A) signal: bovine growth hormone polyadenylation signal
   3769..3790    +  promoter       SV40 promoter (fragment): SV40 enhancer and early promoter
   3811..4239    +  rep_origin     f1 ori (sequence partly withheld): f1 bacteriophage origin of replication; arrow indicates direction of (+) strand synthesis
   4253..4582    +  promoter       SV40 promoter: SV40 enhancer and early promoter
   4630..4677    +  promoter       EM7 promoter: synthetic bacterial promoter&nbsp
   4696..5094    +  CDS            BSD: blasticidin S deaminase; Aspergillus terreus BSD; confers resistance to blasticidin
   5095..5122    +  CDS            BleoR (fragment): antibiotic-binding protein; Sh ble from Streptoalloteichus hindustanus; confers resistance to bleomycin, phleomycin, and Zeocin™
   5132..5257    +  CDS            ble (fragment): BLE_KLEPN - Experimental evidence at protein level: Swiss-Prot protein existence level 1. Binding protein with a strong affinity to the bleomycin family of antibiotics. Binds to CL990; an antimitotic-antibiotic compound. From Klebsiella pneumoniae.
   5252..5373    +  polyA_signal   SV40 poly(A) signal: SV40 polyadenylation signal
   5446..5462    -  protein_bind   lac operator: The lac repressor binds to the lac operator to inhibit transcription in E. coli. This inhibition can be relieved by adding lactose or isopropyl-β-D-thiogalactopyranoside (IPTG). lac repressor encoded by lacI
   5470..5500    -  promoter       lac promoter: promoter for the E. coli lac operon
   5515..5536    -  protein_bind   CAP binding site: CAP binding activates transcription in the presence of cAMP. E. coli catabolite activator protein
   5549..5641    -  CDS            lacI (fragment): lac repressor; lacI; The lac repressor binds to the lac operator to inhibit transcription in E. coli. This inhibition can be relieved by adding lactose or isopropyl-β-D-thiogalactopyranoside (IPTG).
   5813..6401    -  rep_origin     ori: high-copy-number ColE1/pMB1/pBR322/pUC origin of replication
   6572..7432    -  CDS            AmpR: β-lactamase; bla; confers resistance to ampicillin, carbenicillin, and related antibiotics
   7433..7537    -  promoter       AmpR promoter: bla
