[The description below was written by a language model from this plasmid's Addgene catalogue record and pLannotate feature annotations shown in this document.]
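Description:
pEF myc-SHP2(F29K) is a 7,568 nt mammalian expression plasmid built on a pEF backbone. It encodes full-length human SHP2, the protein tyrosine phosphatase product of PTPN11, with an F29K substitution and an N-terminal myc epitope tag. In bacteria it is maintained at high copy through a ColE1/pUC-type origin and selected with ampicillin via the β-lactamase gene and its native promoter. An f1 phage origin is also present, along with short lac promoter/operator remnants typical of this vector family.

The PTPN11 coding sequence sits downstream of the human EF-1α promoter, a strong constitutive promoter active in many mammalian cell types, and is terminated by the bovine growth hormone polyadenylation signal. A T7 promoter lies between the EF-1α promoter and the insert. The myc tag is recorded in the catalogue fields but was not called as a separate feature; it presumably lies in the stretch just upstream of the annotated PTPN11 reading frame. A second cassette places the blasticidin S deaminase gene under tandem SV40 early and bacterial EM7 promoters, followed by an SV40 poly(A) signal. This should permit blasticidin selection of transfected mammalian cells, although the record does not list it as a selectable marker. The small bleomycin-resistance, CMV enhancer, small t antigen and lacI fragments in the annotation appear to be partial matches rather than functional elements.

The stated purpose is mammalian expression of myc-tagged full-length SHP2. The plasmid is associated with a deep mutational scanning study of SHP2 regulation and pathogenicity, which suggests it was used to characterise this individual point mutant. The record does not state the functional effect of F29K.
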