Addgene plasmid #245222: pEF myc-SHP2(F29K)
Purpose: Mammalian expression of myc-tagged full-length SHP2
Depositing lab: Neel Shah. Depositing organization: Columbia University. Publication: Deep mutational scanning of the multi-domain phosphatase SHP2 reveals mechanisms of regulation and pathogenicity. Jiang Z, van Vlimmeren AE, Karandur D, Semmelman A, Shah NH. Nat Commun. 2025 Jul 1;16(1):5464. doi: 10.1038/s41467-025-60641-4. PubMed 40595497.
Backbone
  Vector backbone: pEF
  Vector type: Mammalian Expression
Growth in bacteria
  Bacterial resistance: Ampicillin, 100 μg/mL
  Growth temperature: 37°C
  Growth strain: DH5alpha
  Copy number: High Copy
Gene/Insert
  Gene/Insert name: SHP2 full-length
  Species: H. sapiens (human)
  Mutation: F29K
  Tag / fusion protein: myc (N terminal on insert)
  Cloning method: Gibson Cloning
Terms and licenses: Academic/Nonprofit Terms; Industry Terms: Not Available to Industry
How to cite: pEF myc-SHP2(F29K) was a gift from Neel Shah (Addgene plasmid # 245222 ; http://n2t.net/addgene:245222 ; RRID:Addgene_245222)
